>Addgene plasmid #172861 | pAG654 pFAST | addgene full sequence | sequence record 353711 | Addgene NGS Result
CCCCTGATTCTGTGGATAACCGTATTACCGCCATGCATTAGTTATTAATAGTAATCAATTACGGGGTCAT
TAGTTCATAGCCCATATATGGAGTTCCGCGTTACATAACTTACGGTAAATGGCCCGCCTGGCTGACCGCC
CAACGACCCCCGCCCATTGACGTCAATAATGACGTATGTTCCCATAGTAACGCCAATAGGGACTTTCCAT
TGACGTCAATGGGTGGAGTATTTACGGTAAACTGCCCACTTGGCAGTACATCAAGTGTATCATATGCCAA
GTACGCCCCCTATTGACGTCAATGACGGTAAATGGCCCGCCTGGCATTATGCCCAGTACATGACCTTATG
GGACTTTCCTACTTGGCAGTACATCTACGTATTAGTCATCGCTATTACCATGGTGATGCGGTTTTGGCAG
TACATCAATGGGCGTGGATAGCGGTTTGACTCACGGGGATTTCCAAGTCTCCACCCCATTGACGTCAATG
GGAGTTTGTTTTGGCACCAAAATCAACGGGACTTTCCAAAATGTCGTAACAACTCCGCCCCATTGACGCA
AATGGGCGGTAGGCGTGTACGGTGGGAGGTCTATATAAGCAGAGCTGGTTTAGTGAACCGTCAGATCCGC
TAGCGCTACCGGACTCAGATCTGCCACCATGGAGCATGTTGCCTTTGGCAGTGAGGACATCGAGAACACT
CTGGCCAATATGGACGACGAACAACTGGATAGGTTGGCCTTTGGCGTAATTCAGCTCGATGGTGACGGGA
ATATCCTGCTGTACAATGCTGCTGAAGGGGACATCACTGGCAGAGATCCCAAACAGGTGATTGGGAAGAA
CTTCTTCAAGGATGTTGCACCTGGAACGGATACTCCCGAGTTTTACGGCAAATTCAAGGAAGGCGCAGCG
TCAGGGAATCTGAACACCATGTTCGAATGGACGATACCGACAAGCAGGGGACCAACCAAGGTCAAGGTGC
ACTTGAAGAAAGCCCTTTCCGGTGACAGATATTGGGTCTTTGTGAAACGGGTGGGATCCGAACAAAAGCT
TATTTCTGAAGAGGACTTGTAATAGGCGGCCGCGACTCTAGATCATAATCAGCCATACCACATTTGTAGA
GGTTTTACTTGCTTTAAAAAACCTCCCACACCTCCCCCTGAACCTGAAACATAAAATGAATGCAATTGTT
GTTGTTAACTTGTTTATTGCAGCTTATAATGGTTACAAATAAAGCAATAGCATCACAAATTTCACAAATA
AAGCATTTTTTTCACTGCATTCTAGTTGTGGTTTGTCCAAACTCATCAATGTATCTTAAGGCGTAAATTG
TAAGCGTTAATATTTTGTTAAAATTCGCGTTAAATTTTTGTTAAATCAGCTCATTTTTTAACCAATAGGC
CGAAATCGGCAAAATCCCTTATAAATCAAAAGAATAGACCGAGATAGGGT
[37 nt withheld, positions 1451-1487]
AAAGAACGTGGACTCCAACGTCAAAGG
[49 nt withheld, positions 1515-1563]
T
[91 nt withheld, positions 1565-1655]
G
[124 nt withheld, positions 1657-1780]
CAGGTGGCACTTTTCGGGGAAATGTGCGCGGAACCCCTATTTGTTTATTTTTCTAAATACATTCAAATAT
GTATCCGCTCATGAGACAATAACCCTGATAAATGCTTCAATAATATTGAAAAAGGAAGAGTCCTGAGGCG
GAAAGAACCAGCTGTGGAATGTGTGTCAGTTAGGGTGTGGAAAGTCCCCAGGCTCCCCAGCAGGCAGAAG
TATGCAAAGCATGCATCTCAATTAGTCAGCAACCAGGTGTGGAAAGTCCCCAGGCTCCCCAGCAGGCAGA
AGTATGCAAAGCATGCATCTCAATTAGTCAGCAACCATAGTCCCGCCCCTAACTCCGCCCATCCCGCCCC
TAACTCCGCCCAGTTCCGCCCATTCTCCGCCCCATGGCTGACTAATTTTTTTTATTTATGCAGAGGCCGA
GGCCGCCTCGGCCTCTGAGCTATTCCAGAAGTAGTGAGGAGGCTTTTTTGGAGGCCTAGGCTTTTGCAAA
GATCGATCAAGAGACAGGATGAGGATCGTTTCGCATGATTGAACAAGATGGATTGCACGCAGGTTCTCCG
GCCGCTTGGGTGGAGAGGCTATTCGGCTATGACTGGGCACAACAGACAATCGGCTGCTCTGATGCCGCCG
TGTTCCGGCTGTCAGCGCAGGGGCGCCCGGTTCTTTTTGTCAAGACCGACCTGTCCGGTGCCCTGAATGA
ACTGCAAGACGAGGCAGCGCGGCTATCGTGGCTGGCCACGACGGGCGTTCCTTGCGCAGCTGTGCTCGAC
GTTGTCACTGAAGCGGGAAGGGACTGGCTGCTATTGGGCGAAGTGCCGGGGCAGGATCTCCTGTCATCTC
ACCTTGCTCCTGCCGAGAAAGTATCCATCATGGCTGATGCAATGCGGCGGCTGCATACGCTTGATCCGGC
TACCTGCCCATTCGACCACCAAGCGAAACATCGCATCGAGCGAGCACGTACTCGGATGGAAGCCGGTCTT
GTCGATCAGGATGATCTGGACGAAGAGCATCAGGGGCTCGCGCCAGCCGAACTGTTCGCCAGGCTCAAGG
CGAGCATGCCCGACGGCGAGGATCTCGTCGTGACCCATGGCGATGCCTGCTTGCCGAATATCATGGTGGA
AAATGGCCGCTTTTCTGGATTCATCGACTGTGGCCGGCTGGGTGTGGCGGACCGCTATCAGGACATAGCG
TTGGCTACCCGTGATATTGCTGAAGAGCTTGGCGGCGAATGGGCTGACCGCTTCCTCGTGCTTTACGGTA
TCGCCGCTCCCGATTCGCAGCGCATCGCCTTCTATCGCCTTCTTGACGAGTTCTTCTGAGCGGGACTCTG
GGGTTCGAAATGACCGACCAAGCGACGCCCAACCTGCCATCACGAGATTTCGATTCCACCGCCGCCTTCT
ATGAAAGGTTGGGCTTCGGAATCGTTTTCCGGGACGCCGGCTGGATGATCCTCCAGCGCGGGGATCTCAT
GCTGGAGTTCTTCGCCCACCCTAGGGGGAGGCTAACTGAAACACGGAAGGAGACAATACCGGAAGGAACC
CGCGCTATGACGGCAATAAAAAGACAGAATAAAACGCACGGTGTTGGGTCGTTTGTTCATAAACGCGGGG
TTCGGTCCCAGGGCTGGCACTCTGTCGATACCCCACCGAGACCCCATTGGGGCCAATACGCCCGCGTTTC
TTCCTTTTCCCCACCCCACCCCCCAAGTTCGGGTGAAGGCCCAGGGCTCGCAGCCAACGTCGGGGCGGCA
GGCCCTGCCATAGCCTCAGGTTACTCATATATACTTTAGATTGATTTAAAACTTCATTTTTAATTTAAAA
GGATCTAGGTGAAGATCCTTTTTGATAATCTCATGACCAAAATCCCTTAACGTGAGTTTTCGTTCCACTG
AGCGTCAGACCCCGTAGAAAAGATCAAAGGATCTTCTTGAGATCCTTTTTTTCTGCGCGTAATCTGCTGC
TTGCAAACAAAAAAACCACCGCTACCAGCGGTGGTTTGTTTGCCGGATCAAGAGCTACCAACTCTTTTTC
CGAAGGTAACTGGCTTCAGCAGAGCGCAGATACCAAATACTGTTCTTCTAGTGTAGCCGTAGTTAGGCCA
CCACTTCAAGAACTCTGTAGCACCGCCTACATACCTCGCTCTGCTAATCCTGTTACCAGTGGCTGCTGCC
AGTGGCGATAAGTCGTGTCTTACCGGGTTGGACTCAAGACGATAGTTACCGGATAAGGCGCAGCGGTCGG
GCTGAACGGGGGGTTCGTGCACACAGCCCAGCTTGGAGCGAACGACCTACACCGAACTGAGATACCTACA
GCGTGAGCTATGAGAAAGCGCCACGCTTCCCGAAGGGAGAAAGGCGGACAGGTATCCGGTAAGCGGCAGG
GTCGGAACAGGAGAGCGCACGAGGGAGCTTCCAGGGGGAAACGCCTGGTATCTTTATAGTCCTGTCGGGT
TTCGCCACCTCTGACTTGAGCGTCGATTTTTGTGATGCTCGTCAGGGGGGCGGAGCCTATGGAAAAACGC
CAGCAACGCGGCCTTTTTACGGTTCCTGGCCTTTTGCTGGCCTTTTGCTCACATGTTCTTTCCTGCGTTA
T
Features (pLannotate 1.2.2; 16 found; start..end, strand, type, name):
      1..31      +  rep_origin     RSF ori (fragment): Plasmids containing the RSF 1030 origin of replication can be propagated in E. coli cells that contain additional plasmids with compatible origins.
     99..402     +  enhancer       CMV enhancer: human cytomegalovirus immediate early enhancer
    403..606     +  promoter       CMV promoter: human cytomegalovirus (CMV) immediate early promoter
    629..652     +  misc_feature   MCS (fragment): multiple cloning site
    659..1033    +  CDS            Y-FAST: small protein tag, derived from photoactive yellow protein, that allows in vivo fluorescent labeling by addition of a cell-permeant fluorogen (Plamont et al., 2016)
   1043..1069    +  CDS            Myc (fragment): Myc (human c-Myc proto-oncogene) epitope tag
   1091..1174    +  CDS            large T antigen (fragment): large T antigen from SV40 (simian virus 40)
   1197..1318    +  polyA_signal   SV40 poly(A) signal: SV40 polyadenylation signal
   1352..1780    -  rep_origin     f1 ori (sequence partly withheld): f1 bacteriophage origin of replication; arrow indicates direction of (+) strand synthesis
   1807..1911    +  promoter       AmpR promoter: bla
   1913..2270    +  promoter       SV40 promoter: SV40 enhancer and early promoter
   2305..3099    +  CDS            NeoR/KanR: aminoglycoside phosphotransferase from Tn5; aph(3')-II (or nptII); confers resistance to neomycin, kanamycin, and G418 (Geneticin®)
   3120..3272    +  CDS            ble (fragment): BLE_KLEPN - Experimental evidence at protein level: Swiss-Prot protein existence level 1. Binding protein with a strong affinity to the bleomycin family of antibiotics. Binds to CL990; an antimitotic-antibiotic compound. From Klebsiella pneumoniae.
   3331..3378    +  polyA_signal   HSV TK poly(A) signal: herpes simplex virus thymidine kinase polyadenylation signal (Cole and Stacy, 1985)
   3469..3485    -  polyA_signal   bGH poly(A) signal (fragment): bovine growth hormone polyadenylation signal
   3707..4295    +  rep_origin     ori: high-copy-number ColE1/pMB1/pBR322/pUC origin of replication
