[The description below was written by a language model from this plasmid's Addgene catalogue record and pLannotate feature annotations shown in this document.]
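Description:
pAG654 pFAST is a mammalian expression plasmid of about 4.4 kb, listed on a pIRES backbone, that drives expression of pFAST, a synthetic 375 bp coding sequence, in mammalian cells. pFAST belongs to the FAST family of chemogenetic fluorescent reporters. The automated annotation matches the open reading frame to Y-FAST, a small protein tag derived from photoactive yellow protein that becomes fluorescent on binding a cell-permeant fluorogen added to the medium. The associated publication title describes the reporter as having tunable color for live-cell imaging. The coding sequence sits downstream of the human cytomegalovirus immediate early enhancer and promoter, carries a C-terminal Myc epitope tag for antibody detection, and is followed by an SV40 polyadenylation signal. The insert was introduced by Gibson cloning. Despite the backbone name, the feature table does not annotate an IRES element.

For propagation in E. coli, the plasmid has a high-copy ColE1/pUC-type origin and is selected with kanamycin. A single Tn5 NeoR/KanR aminoglycoside phosphotransferase gene serves in both hosts. It is preceded by a bacterial bla promoter for kanamycin resistance in bacteria and by the SV40 enhancer/early promoter for G418 selection of stable mammalian transfectants, and it is terminated by an HSV TK poly(A) signal. An f1 origin is also present, which permits single-stranded DNA production. The short fragments annotated as RSF ori, large T antigen, ble and bGH poly(A) are likely backbone remnants or partial matches rather than functional parts. The sequenced record is 4,371 nt, slightly shorter than the catalogued total size. The plasmid is suited to transient or stable expression of untargeted, Myc-tagged pFAST for fluorogen-based imaging.
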