Addgene plasmid #172861: pAG654 pFAST
Purpose: Expresses pFAST in mammalian cells
Depositing lab: Arnaud Gautier. Depositing organization: Sorbonne Université. Publication: Engineering of a fluorescent chemogenetic reporter with tunable color for advanced live-cell imaging. Benaissa H, Ounoughi K, Aujard I, Fischer E, Goiame R, Nguyen J, Tebo AG, Li C, Le Saux T, Bertolin G, Tramier M, Danglot L, Pietrancosta N, Morin X, Jullien L, Gautier A. Nat Commun. 2021 Nov 30;12(1):6989. doi: 10.1038/s41467-021-27334-0. PubMed 34848727.
Backbone
  Vector backbone: pIRES
  Backbone size w/o insert (bp): 4005
  Total vector size (bp): 4380
  Vector type: Mammalian Expression
  Selectable markers: Neomycin (select with G418)
Growth in bacteria
  Bacterial resistance: Kanamycin, 50 μg/mL
  Growth temperature: 37°C
  Growth strain: DH5alpha
  Copy number: High Copy
Gene/Insert
  Gene/Insert name: pFAST
  Species: Synthetic
  Insert size (bp): 375
  Promoter: CMV
  Tag / fusion protein: Myc tag (C terminal on insert)
  Cloning method: Gibson Cloning
  Sequencing primers: 5′ CGCAAATGGGCGGTAGGCGTG
Terms and licenses: Academic/Nonprofit Terms; Industry Terms: Not Available to Industry
Depositor comments: Please visit https://www.biorxiv.org/content/10.1101/2021.01.29.428635v2 for bioRxiv preprint.
How to cite: pAG654 pFAST was a gift from Arnaud Gautier (Addgene plasmid # 172861 ; http://n2t.net/addgene:172861 ; RRID:Addgene_172861)
